>Addgene plasmid #221311 | pMSCV-FKBP-SYNDAPIN2 | addgene full sequence | sequence record 490853 | Addgene NGS Result
AGATCTGCCACCATGGACTACAAAGACGATGACGACAAGGGCGTCCAAGTGGAGACAATCTCTCCTGGGG
ATGGAAGGACATTCCCCAAGCGGGGTCAGACCTGCGTTGTTCATTATACCGGTATGTTGGAAGACGGTAA
AAAAGTCGATAGCTCACGGGATCGCAATAAGCCTTTCAAGTTCATGCTTGGGAAACAGGAAGTAATACGC
GGCTGGGAAGAGGGAGTAGCTCAAATGTCCGTCGGTCAACGCGCCAAATTGACAATTTCTCCTGACTACG
CTTATGGTGCAACCGGACACCCCGGCATAATTCCCCCACACGCAACACTTGTATTTGATGTAGAATTGCT
CAAGCTGGAAACAAGAGGAGTCCAGGTTGAAACCATATCTCCTGGGGACGGAAGAACCTTCCCTAAGCGG
GGACAAACTTGCGTTGTCCATTACACAGGCATGCTTGAAGATGGTAAGAAAGTCGACTCATCACGAGACA
GAAATAAGCCATTCAAATTTATGCTCGGTAAACAGGAAGTCATAAGAGGCTGGGAAGAAGGAGTGGCCCA
AATGTCTGTAGGACAACGAGCCAAACTCACAATATCTCCCGATTATGCTTATGGTGCCACTGGCCACCCC
GGCATTATACCACCTCATGCCACTCTTGTTTTTGACGTAGAGCTGTTGAAGTTGGAGACCCGGGGCGTGC
AGGTTGAGACTATAAGTCCTGGAGATGGAAGGACTTTTCCTAAAAGAGGTCAGACATGCGTAGTACACTA
TACAGGGATGTTGGAGGACGGCAAAAAAGTCGACAGCTCCCGAGACCGGAATAAGCCTTTTAAGTTCATG
TTGGGGAAACAGGAAGTAATCCGCGGGTGGGAAGAGGGAGTCGCTCAGATGTCTGTGGGACAGCGCGCTA
AGCTGACCATTTCCCCCGATTATGCCTACGGCGCTACCGGTCACCCCGGGATTATTCCACCTCACGCTAC
TTTGGTGTTCGATGTCGAACTTCTGAAACTGGAGACTCGGGGAGTACAGGTTGAAACAATCAGCCCAGGA
GACGGAAGAACCTTTCCAAAAAGGGGTCAAACATGTGTGGTACACTACACAGGAATGTTGGAAGACGGAA
AAAAGGTGGACAGCTCTCGAGACCGCAATAAACCTTTCAAGTTTATGCTGGGCAAACAGGAGGTGATACG
CGGATGGGAGGAAGGCGTAGCCCAGATGTCCGTGGGTCAGCGGGCAAAACTTACAATTTCACCCGATTAC
GCATATGGCGCAACAGGACATCCAGGTATTATACCACCACATGCCACCCTTGTTTTCGACGTAGAGCTTT
TGAAACTCGAAGGGGCTGGAGCAGGCGCTATGTCTGTGACTTATGATGACAGCGTCGGTGTCGAGGTGTC
TTCTGACTCTTTTTGGGAAGTGGGTAACTACAAGCGAACCGTAAAGAGGATAGACGACGGCCACAGATTG
TGCGGTGATCTGATGAATTGCCTCCATGAGCGCGCTCGAATTGAGAAGGCCTACGCACAGCAACTTACTG
AGTGGGCAAGACGATGGCGACAACTGGTCGAAAAGGGGCCCCAATACGGAACAGTAGAAAAGGCTTGGAT
CGCAGTTATGTCAGAGGCTGAACGCGTCTCAGAGCTTCATTTGGAAGTCAAGGCTTCTCTTATGAATGAA
GATTTTGAAAAAATAAAAAATTGGCAAAAAGAAGCCTTCCACAAGCAAATGATGGGCGGCTTTAAGGAAA
CTAAAGAAGCTGAAGATGGCTTTAGAAAAGCACAGAAGCCCTGGGCCAAAAAGTTGAAGGAAGTGGAGGC
TGCCAAGAAAGCTCACCATACTGCATGTAAAGAAGAAAAGCTCGCTATTTCAAGGGAGGCTAACTCAAAA
GCCGATCCCTCCCTTAACCCCGAACAATTGAAGAAGCTCCAGGACAAGATCGAGAAGTGCAAGCAAGACG
TGCTCAAAACCAAAGATAAATATGAGAAGTCTTTGAAAGAATTGGATCAAACCACCCCTCAGTACATGGA
AAACATGGAGCAGGTGTTCGAACAGTGCCAACAGTTTGAAGAGAAAAGACTTCGCTTTTTCCGAGAGGTT
CTCTTGGAGGTGCAGAAGCACCTGGATCTCAGCAATGTGGCTTCCTATAAAACAATCTACAGAGAATTGG
AACAATCCATAAAGGCTGCCGATGCAGTGGAAGATTTGCGATGGTTTAGAGCAAATCACGGGCCAGGAAT
GGCAATGAACTGGCCACAATTTGAAGAATGGTCTGCTGATCTGAACCGGACTTTGAGCCGCCGGGAGAAA
AAAAAAGCAGTGGACGGAGTGACCCTTACAGGGATCAATCAAACCGGCGACCAGAGCGGCCAAAACAAAC
CAGGTTCAAACTTGTCAGTACCCAGCAACCCAGCCCAAAGTACTCAACTGCAATCATCTTACAACCCTTT
CGAAGATGAAGATGATACAGGAAGCTCCATAAGCGAGAAAGAGGATATCAAGGCAAAAAATGTGTCCTCT
TACGAGAAGACTCAAACATATCCAACTGATTGGTCCGACGACGAATCAAATAATCCCTTCAGTAGTACAG
ACGCCAACGGTGACTCCAATCCTTTTGATGAGGACACAACCAGTGGTACAGAGGTGAGGTGATAAGCGGC
CGCGTTTAAACGTCGACGGTATCGATAAGCTTGATATCGAATTCCGCCCCCCCCCCTAACGTTACTGGCC
GAAGCCGCTTGGAATAAGGCCGGTGTGCGTTTGTCTATATGTTATTTTCCACCATATTGCCGTCTTTTGG
CAATGTGAGGGCCCGGAAACCTGGCCCTGTCTTCTTGACGAGCATTCCTAGGGGTCTTTCCCCTCTCGCC
AAAGGAATGCAAGGTCTGTTGAATGTCGTGAAGGAAGCAGTTCCTCTGGAAGCTTCTTGAAGACAAACAA
CGTCTGTAGCGACCCTTTGCAGGCAGCGGAACCCCCCACCTGGCGACAGGTGCCTCTGCGGCCAAAAGCC
ACGTGTATAAGATACACCTGCAAAGGCGGCACAACCCCAGTGCCACGTTGTGAGTTGGATAGTTGTGGAA
AGAGTCAAATGGCTCTCCTCAAGCGTATTCAACAAGGGGCTGAAGGATGCCCAGAAGGTACCCCATTGTA
TGGGATCTGATCTGGGGCCTCGGTGCACATGCTTTACATGTGTTTAGTCGAGGTTAAAAAAACGTCTAGG
CCCCCCGAACCACGGGGACGTGGTTTTCCTTTGAAAAACACGATGATAATATGGCCACAACCATGGTGAG
CAAGGGCGAGGAGCTGTTCACCGGGGTGGTGCCCATCCTGGTCGAGCTGGACGGCGACGTAAACGGCCAC
AAGTTCAGCGTGTCTGGCGAGGGCGAGGGCGATGCCACCTACGGCAAGCTGACCCTGAAGTTCATCTGCA
CCACCGGCAAGCTGCCCGTGCCCTGGCCCACCCTCGTGACCACCCTGACCTACGGCGTGCAGTGCTTCAG
CCGCTACCCCGACCACATGAAGCAGCACGACTTCTTCAAGTCCGCCATGCCCGAAGGCTACGTCCAGGAG
CGCACCATCTTCTTCAAGGACGACGGCAACTACAAGACCCGCGCCGAGGTGAAGTTCGAGGGCGACACCC
TGGTGAACCGCATCGAGCTGAAGGGCATCGACTTCAAGGAGGACGGCAACATCCTGGGGCACAAGCTGGA
GTACAACTACAACAGCCACAACGTCTATATCATGGCCGACAAGCAGAAGAACGGCATCAAGGCGAACTTC
AAGATCCGCCACAACATCGAGGACGGCAGCGTGCAGCTCGCCGACCACTACCAGCAGAACACCCCCATCG
GCGACGGCCCCGTGCTGCTGCCCGACAACCACTACCTGAGCACCCAGTCCGCCCTGAGCAAAGACCCCAA
CGAGAAGCGCGATCACATGGTCCTGCTGGAGTTCGTGACCGCCGCCGGGATCACTCTCGGCATGGACGAG
CTGTACAAGTAATGAATTAATTAAGAATTCGATAAAATAAAAGATTTTATTTAGTCTCCAGAAAAAGGGG
GGAATGAAAGACCCCACCTGTAGGTTTGGCAAGCTAGCTTAAGTAACGCCATTTTGCAAGGCATGGAAAA
TACATAACTGAGAATAGAGAAGTTCAGATCAAGGTTAGGAACAGAGAGACAGCAGAATATGGGCCAAACA
GGATATCTGTGGTAAGCAGTTCCTGCCCCGGCTCAGGGCCAAGAACAGATGGTCCCCAGATGCGGTCCCG
CCCTCAGCAGTTTCTAGAGAACCATCAGATGTTTCCAGGGTGCCCCAAGGACCTGAAATGACCCTGTGCC
TTATTTGAACTAACCAATCAGTTCGCTTCTCGCTTCTGTTCGCGCGCTTCTGCTCCCCGAGCTCAATAAA
AGAGCCCACAACCCCTCACTCGGCGCGCCAGTCCTCCGATAGACTGCGTCGCCCGGGTACCCGTGTATCC
AATAAACCCTCTTGCAGTTGCATCCGACTTGTGGTCTCGCTGTTCCTTGGGAGGGTCTCCTCTGAGTGAT
TGACTACCCGTCAGCGGGGGTCTTTCATGGGTAACAGTTTCTTGAAGTTGGAGAACAACATTCTGAGGGT
AGGAGTCGAATATTAAGTAATCCTGACTCAATTAGCCACTGTTTTGAATCCACATACTCCAATACTCCTG
AAATAGTTCATTATGGACAGCGCAGAAAGAGCTGGGGAGAATTGTGAAATTGTTATCCGCTCACAATTCC
ACACAACATACGAGCCGGAAGCATAAAGTGTAAAGCCTGGGGTGCCTAATGAGTGAGCTAACTCACATTA
ATTGCGTTGCGCTCACTGCCCGCTTTCCAGTCGGGAAACCTGTCGTGCCAGCTGCATTAATGAATCGGCC
AACGCGCGGGGAGAGGCGGTTTGCGTATTGGGCGCTCTTCCGCTTCCTCGCTCACTGACTCGCTGCGCTC
GGTCGTTCGGCTGCGGCGAGCGGTATCAGCTCACTCAAAGGCGGTAATACGGTTATCCACAGAATCAGGG
GATAACGCAGGAAAGAACATGTGAGCAAAAGGCCAGCAAAAGGCCAGGAACCGTAAAAAGGCCGCGTTGC
TGGCGTTTTTCCATAGGCTCCGCCCCCCTGACGAGCATCACAAAAATCGACGCTCAAGTCAGAGGTGGCG
AAACCCGACAGGACTATAAAGATACCAGGCGTTTCCCCCTGGAAGCTCCCTCGTGCGCTCTCCTGTTCCG
ACCCTGCCGCTTACCGGATACCTGTCCGCCTTTCTCCCTTCGGGAAGCGTGGCGCTTTCTCATAGCTCAC
GCTGTAGGTATCTCAGTTCGGTGTAGGTCGTTCGCTCCAAGCTGGGCTGTGTGCACGAACCCCCCGTTCA
GCCCGACCGCTGCGCCTTATCCGGTAACTATCGTCTTGAGTCCAACCCGGTAAGACACGACTTATCGCCA
CTGGCAGCAGCCACTGGTAACAGGATTAGCAGAGCGAGGTATGTAGGCGGTGCTACAGAGTTCTTGAAGT
GGTGGCCTAACTACGGCTACACTAGAAGAACAGTATTTGGTATCTGCGCTCTGCTGAAGCCAGTTACCTT
CGGAAAAAGAGTTGGTAGCTCTTGATCCGGCAAACAAACCACCGCTGGTAGCGGTGGTTTTTTTGTTTGC
AAGCAGCAGATTACGCGCAGAAAAAAAGGATCTCAAGAAGATCCTTTGATCTTTTCTACGGGGTCTGACG
CTCAGTGGAACGAAAACTCACGTTAAGGGATTTTGGTCATGAGATTATCAAAAAGGATCTTCACCTAGAT
CCTTTTAAATTAAAAATGAAGTTTTAAATCAATCTAAAGTATATATGAGTAAACTTGGTCTGACAGTTAC
CAATGCTTAATCAGTGAGGCACCTATCTCAGCGATCTGTCTATTTCGTTCATCCATAGTTGCCTGACTCC
CCGTCGTGTAGATAACTACGATACGGGAGGGCTTACCATCTGGCCCCAGTGCTGCAATGATACCGCGAGA
CCCACGCTCACCGGCTCCAGATTTATCAGCAATAAACCAGCCAGCCGGAAGGGCCGAGCGCAGAAGTGGT
CCTGCAACTTTATCCGCCTCCATCCAGTCTATTAATTGTTGCCGGGAAGCTAGAGTAAGTAGTTCGCCAG
TTAATAGTTTGCGCAACGTTGTTGCCATTGCTACAGGCATCGTGGTGTCACGCTCGTCGTTTGGTATGGC
TTCATTCAGCTCCGGTTCCCAACGATCAAGGCGAGTTACATGATCCCCCATGTTGTGCAAAAAAGCGGTT
AGCTCCTTCGGTCCTCCGATCGTTGTCAGAAGTAAGTTGGCCGCAGTGTTATCACTCATGGTTATGGCAG
CACTGCATAATTCTCTTACTGTCATGCCATCCGTAAGATGCTTTTCTGTGACTGGTGAGTACTCAACCAA
GTCATTCTGAGAATAGTGTATGCGGCGACCGAGTTGCTCTTGCCCGGCGTCAATACGGGATAATACCGCG
CCACATAGCAGAACTTTAAAAGTGCTCATCATTGGAAAACGTTCTTCGGGGCGAAAACTCTCAAGGATCT
TACCGCTGTTGAGATCCAGTTCGATGTAACCCACTCGTGCACCCAACTGATCTTCAGCATCTTTTACTTT
CACCAGCGTTTCTGGGTGAGCAAAAACAGGAAGGCAAAATGCCGCAAAAAAGGGAATAAGGGCGACACGG
AAATGTTGAATACTCATACTCTTCCTTTTTCAATATTATTGAAGCATTTATCAGGGTTATTGTCTCATGA
GCGGATACATATTTGAATGTATTTAGAAAAATAAACAAATAGGGGTTCCGCGCACATTTCCCCGAAAAGT
GCCACCTGACGTCTAAGAAACCATTATTATCATGACATTAACCTATAAAAATAGGCGTATCACGAGGCCC
TTTCGTCTCGCGCGTTTCGGTGATGACGGTGAAAACCTCTGACACATGCAGCTCCCGGAGACGGTCACAG
CTTGTCTGTAAGCGGATGCCGGGAGCAGACAAGCCCGTCAGGGCGCGTCAGCGGGTGTTGGCGGGTGTCG
GGGCTGGCTTAACTATGCGGCATCAGAGCAGATTGTACTGAGAGTGCACCATATGCGGTGTGAAATACCG
CACAGATGCGTAAGGAGAAAATACCGCATCAGGCGCCATTCGCCATTCAGGCTGCGCAACTGTTGGGAAG
GGCGATCGGTGCGGGCCTCTTCGCTATTACGCCAGCTGGCGAAAGGGGGATGTGCTGCAAGGCGATTAAG
TTGGGTAACGCCAGGGTTTTCCCAGTCACGACGTTGTAAAACGACGGCGCAAGGAATGGTGCATGCAAGG
AGATGGCGCCCAACAGTCCCCCGGCCACGGGGCCTGCCACCATACCCACGCCGAAACAAGCGCTCATGAG
CCCGAAGTGGCGAGCCCGATCTTCCCCATCGGTGATGTCGGCGATATAGGCGCCAGCAACCGCACCTGTG
GCGCCGGTGATGCCGGCCACGATGCGTCCGGCGTAGAGGCGATTAGTCCAATTTGTTAAAGACAGGATAT
CAGTGGTCCAGGCTCTAGTTTTGACTCAACAATATCACCAGCTGAAGCCTATAGAGTACGAGCCATAGAT
AAAATAAAAGATTTTATTTAGTCTCCAGAAAAAGGGGGGAATGAAAGACCCCACCTGTAGGTTTGGCAAG
CTAGCTTAAGTAACGCCATTTTGCAAGGCATGGAAAATACATAACTGAGAATAGAGAAGTTCAGATCAAG
GTTAGGAACAGAGAGACAGCAGAATATGGGCCAAACAGGATATCTGTGGTAAGCAGTTCCTGCCCCGGCT
CAGGGCCAAGAACAGATGGTCCCCAGATGCGGTCCCGCCCTCAGCAGTTTCTAGAGAACCATCAGATGTT
TCCAGGGTGCCCCAAGGACCTGAAATGACCCTGTGCCTTATTTGAACTAACCAATCAGTTCGCTTCTCGC
TTCTGTTCGCGCGCTTCTGCTCCCCGAGCTCAATAAAAGAGCCCACAACCCCTCACTCGGCGCGCCAGTC
CTCCGATAGACTGCGTCGCCCGGGTACCCGTATTCCCAATAAAGCCTCTTGCTGTTTGCATCCGAATCGT
GGACTCGCTGATCCTTGGGAGGGTCTCCTCAGATTGATTGACTGCCCACCTCGGGGGTCTTTCATTTGGA
GGTTCCACCGAGATTTGGAGACCCCTGCCCAGGGACCACCGACCCCCCCGCCGGGAGGTAAGCTGGCCAG
CGGTCGTTTCGTGTCTGTCTCTGTCTTTGTGCGTGTTTGTGCCGGCATCTAATGTTTGCGCCTGCGTCTG
TACTAGTTAGCTAACTAGCTCTGTATCTGGCGGACCCGTGGTGGAACTGACGAGTTCTGAACACCCGGCC
GCAACCCTGGGAGACGTCCCAGGGACTTTGGGGGCCGTTTTTGTGGCCCGACCTGAGGAAGGGAGTCGAT
GTGGAATCCGACCCCGTCAGGATATGTGGTTCTGGTAGGAGACGAGAACCTAAAACAGTTCCCGCCTCCG
TCTGAATTTTTGCTTTCGGTTTGGAACCGAAGCCGCGCGTCTTGTCTGCTGCAGCGCTGCAGCATCGTTC
TGTGTTGTCTCTGTCTGACTGTGTTTCTGTATTTGTCTGAAAATTAGGGCCAGACTGTTACCACTCCCTT
AAGTTTGACCTTAGGTCACTGGAAAGATGTCGAGCGGATCGCTCACAACCAGTCGGTAGATGTCAAGAAG
AGACGTTGGGTTACCTTCTGCTCTGCAGAATGGCCAACCTTTAACGTCGGATGGCCGCGAGACGGCACCT
TTAACCGAGACCTCATCACCCAGGTTAAGATCAAGGTCTTTTCACCTGGCCCGCATGGACACCCAGACCA
GGTCCCCTACATCGTGACCTGGGAAGCCTTGGCTTTTGACCCCCCTCCCTGGGTCAAGCCCTTTGTACAC
CCTAAGCCTCCGCCTCCTCTTCCTCCATCCGCCCCGTCTCTCCCCCTTGAACCTCCTCGTTCGACCCCGC
CTCGATCCTCCCTTTATCCAGCCCTCACTCCTTCTCTAGGCGCCGGAATT
Features (pLannotate 1.2.2; 23 found; start..end, strand, type, name):
     15..35      +  CDS            3xFLAG (fragment): three tandem FLAG® epitope tags
    742..1026    +  CDS            FPR2 (fragment): FKBP2_CRYNB - Protein inferred from homology: Swiss-Prot protein existence level 3. PPIases accelerate the folding of proteins. It catalyzes the cis-trans isomerization of proline imidic peptide bonds in oligopeptides (By similarity). From Cryptococcus neoformans var. neoformans serotype D (strain B-3501A) (Filobasidiella neoformans).
   1021..1341    +  CDS            FKBP1A: FKB1A_HUMAN - Also known as FKBP1, FKBP12. Experimental evidence at protein level: Swiss-Prot protein existence level 1. Keeps in an inactive conformation TGFBR1, the TGF-beta type I serine/threonine kinase receptor, preventing TGF-beta receptor activation in absence of ligand. Recruits SMAD7 to ACVR1B which prevents the association of SMAD2 and SMAD3 with the activin receptor complex, thereby blocking the activin signal. May modulate the RYR1 calcium channel activity. PPIases accelerate the folding of proteins. It catalyzes the cis-trans isomerization of proline imidic peptide bonds in oligop
   1360..2649    +  CDS            Pacsin2 (fragment): PACN2_MOUSE - Experimental evidence at protein level: Swiss-Prot protein existence level 1. Regulates the morphogenesis and endocytosis of caveolae (PubMed:21807942). Lipid-binding protein that is able to promote the tubulation of the phosphatidic acid-containing membranes it preferentially binds. Plays a role in intracellular vesicle-mediated transport. Involved in the endocytosis of cell-surface receptors like the EGF receptor, contributing to its internalization in the absence of EGF stimulus. From Mus musculus (Mouse).
   2672..2705    -  misc_feature   MCS (fragment): pBluescript multiple cloning site
   2807..3269    +  misc_feature   IRES: internal ribosome entry site (IRES) of the encephalomyocarditis virus (EMCV)
   3283..4002    +  CDS            EGFP: the original enhanced GFP (Yang et al., 1996) mammalian codon-optimized
   4064..4578    +  LTR            3' LTR: 3' long terminal repeat from murine embryonic stem cell virus
   4740..4756    -  protein_bind   lac operator: The lac repressor binds to the lac operator to inhibit transcription in E. coli. This inhibition can be relieved by adding lactose or isopropyl-β-D-thiogalactopyranoside (IPTG). lac repressor encoded by lacI
   4764..4794    -  promoter       lac promoter: promoter for the E. coli lac operon
   4809..4830    -  protein_bind   CAP binding site: CAP binding activates transcription in the presence of cAMP. E. coli catabolite activator protein
   4843..4935    -  CDS            lacI (fragment): lac repressor; lacI; The lac repressor binds to the lac operator to inhibit transcription in E. coli. This inhibition can be relieved by adding lactose or isopropyl-β-D-thiogalactopyranoside (IPTG).
   5118..5706    -  rep_origin     ori: high-copy-number ColE1/pMB1/pBR322/pUC origin of replication
   5877..6737    -  CDS            AmpR: β-lactamase; bla; confers resistance to ampicillin, carbenicillin, and related antibiotics
   6738..6842    -  promoter       AmpR promoter: bla
   6937..6972    +  CDS            rop (fragment): Rop protein, which maintains plasmids at low copy number; rop
   7074..7173    +  misc_feature   bom (fragment): basis of mobility region from pBR322
   7179..7328    -  CDS            lacZα (fragment): LacZα fragment of β-galactosidase; lacZ fragment
   7328..7529    -  CDS            TcR (fragment): tetracycline efflux protein; tet; confers resistance to tetracycline
   7530..7628    +  CDS            env (fragment): murine leukemia virus gPr80 envelope polyprotein precursor; env; proteolytically cleaved into gp70SU and p15TM subunits
   7670..8186    +  LTR            5' LTR: 5' long terminal repeat from murine embryonic stem cell virus
   8250..8591    +  misc_feature   MESV Ψ: packaging signal of murine embryonic stem cell virus
   8658..9074    +  CDS            gag (truncated): truncated Moloney murine leukemia virus (MMLV) gag gene lacking the start codon
