[The description below was written by a language model from this plasmid's Addgene catalogue record and pLannotate feature annotations shown in this document.]
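Description:
pMSCV-FKBP-SYNDAPIN2 is a gammaretroviral transfer plasmid built on the pMSCV-IRES-GFP backbone and intended for expressing a tagged mouse Syndapin2 (Pacsin2) sequence in mammalian cells by retroviral transduction. It is propagated in E. coli using a high-copy ColE1/pUC-type origin and ampicillin selection through the β-lactamase gene. The remaining bacterial annotations (short pieces of lacI, lacZα, rop, bom and the tetracycline resistance gene) are non-functional backbone remnants.

The viral cassette is flanked by murine embryonic stem cell virus 5′ and 3′ LTRs. The 5′ LTR serves as the promoter for the genomic transcript, and it is followed by the MESV Ψ packaging signal and a truncated, start-codon-less gag segment that supports encapsidation when gag, pol and env are supplied in trans by packaging cells. Downstream, cloned between BglII and NotI sites, is the fusion open reading frame: an N-terminal FLAG epitope and four tandem FKBP domains joined to the Pacsin2 sequence. The automated annotation names only the last two FKBP repeats and calls a fragment of Pacsin2; the catalogue labels the insert "SYNDAPIN2 (pLxIS)", indicating that the region of interest carries a pLxIS motif. An EMCV IRES then drives EGFP from the same transcript, so transduced cells can be identified or sorted by green fluorescence.

Tandem FKBP arrays are generally used to induce oligomerisation of a fused protein with a bivalent ligand, although the record does not specify the FKBP variant or ligand. The associated study concerns pLxIS-containing domains as regulators of interferon responses and metabolism, which fits use of this construct to test Syndapin2's pLxIS region in that context.
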