Addgene plasmid #221311: pMSCV-FKBP-SYNDAPIN2
Purpose: Expression of SYNDAPIN2 (pLxIS) in mammalian cells by retroviral transduction
Depositing lab: Jonathan Kagan. Depositing organization: Boston Children's Hospital. Publication: pLxIS-containing domains are biochemically flexible regulators of interferons and metabolism. Landau LM, Chaudhary N, Tien YC, Rogozinska M, Joshi S, Yao C, Crowley J, Hullahalli K, Campbell IW, Waldor MK, Haigis M, Kagan JC. Mol Cell. 2024 Jul 11;84(13):2436-2454.e10. doi: 10.1016/j.molcel.2024.05.030. Epub 2024 Jun 25. PubMed 38925114.
Backbone
  Vector backbone: pMSCV-IRES-GFP
  Vector type: Retroviral
Growth in bacteria
  Bacterial resistance: Ampicillin, 100 μg/mL
  Growth temperature: 37°C
  Growth strain: NEB Stable
  Copy number: High Copy
Gene/Insert
  Gene/Insert name: SYNDAPIN2 (pLxIS)
  Species: M. musculus (mouse)
  Entrez Gene: Pacsin2 (a.k.a. SdpII)
  Tag / fusion protein: FLAG-4xFKBP (N terminal on insert)
  Cloning method: Restriction Enzyme; 5′ cloning site BglII (not destroyed); 3′ cloning site NotI (not destroyed)
Terms and licenses: Academic/Nonprofit Terms; Industry Terms: Not Available to Industry
How to cite: pMSCV-FKBP-SYNDAPIN2 was a gift from Jonathan Kagan (Addgene plasmid # 221311 ; http://n2t.net/addgene:221311 ; RRID:Addgene_221311)
